Addgene plasmid #231080: pLS400
Purpose: (Empty Backbone) Minimal integrating shuttle vector depleted of restriction sites outside the polylinker region, yeast selection marker KanMX
Depositing lab: Sahand Jamal Rahi. Depositing organization: Swiss Federal Institute of Technology (EPFL). Publication: Minimal integrating shuttle vectors for Saccharomyces cerevisiae depleted of restriction sites outside the polylinker region. Scutteri L, Barth P, Rahi SJ. bioRxiv 2024.11.05.622133 10.1101/2024.11.05.622133.
Backbone
  Vector backbone: pLS410
  Backbone size (bp): 2983
  Vector type: Bacterial Expression, Yeast Expression ; Integrating
  Selectable markers: Neomycin (select with G418)
Growth in bacteria
  Bacterial resistance: Ampicillin, 100 μg/mL
  Growth temperature: 37°C
  Growth strain: DH5alpha
  Copy number: High Copy
Gene/Insert
  Sequencing primers: 5′ M13 fwd; 3′ M13 rev
Terms and licenses: Academic/Nonprofit Terms; Industry Terms: Not Available to Industry
Depositor comments: Please visit https://doi.org/10.1101/2024.11.05.622133 for bioRxiv preprint.
How to cite: pLS400 was a gift from Sahand Jamal Rahi (Addgene plasmid # 231080 ; http://n2t.net/addgene:231080 ; RRID:Addgene_231080)
