[The description below was written by a language model from this plasmid's Addgene catalogue record and pLannotate feature annotations shown in this document.]
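Description:
pLS400 is a compact (2,983 bp) empty-backbone shuttle vector for Escherichia coli and Saccharomyces cerevisiae, derived from pLS410 and designed as a minimal integrating plasmid. According to the record, restriction sites have been removed from the sequence outside the polylinker, so that the enzymes cutting in the cloning region remain usable as unique cutters regardless of what is inserted. In bacteria the plasmid is maintained at high copy by a ColE1/pUC-type origin and selected through a β-lactamase gene driven by its own bla promoter, giving ampicillin resistance.

The yeast-specific portion is a KanMX cassette: the aminoglycoside phosphotransferase aph(3')-Ia coding sequence flanked by the Ashbya gossypii TEF promoter and TEF terminator, which confers G418 resistance in yeast. No yeast replication origin or centromere is annotated, consistent with the integrating vector type; stable transformants would therefore arise only when the plasmid recombines into the genome, typically directed by homology carried on a cloned fragment. Because KanMX is a dominant drug marker with heterologous regulatory sequences rather than an auxotrophic gene, it can be used in prototrophic strains. The record does not specify an integration locus.

The cloning region lies between the origin and the KanMX cassette and is annotated as a fragment of the pUC18/19 multiple cloning site followed by a very short lacZα remnant, which is too small to suggest functional blue/white screening. M13 forward and reverse primers are listed for sequencing inserts. No promoter or terminator for expressing a cloned gene is annotated next to the polylinker, so users supply their own complete expression cassette along with targeting homology.
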