Features (pLannotate 1.2.2; 8 found; start..end, strand, type, name):
      1..64      +  promoter       AmpR promoter: bla
     65..924     +  CDS            AmpR (fragment): β-lactamase; bla; confers resistance to ampicillin, carbenicillin, and related antibiotics
    948..1536    +  rep_origin     ori: high-copy-number ColE1/pMB1/pBR322/pUC origin of replication
   1559..1603    +  misc_feature   MCS (fragment): pUC18/19 multiple cloning site
   1610..1626    +  CDS            lacZα (fragment): LacZα fragment of β-galactosidase; lacZ fragment
   1627..1970    +  promoter       TEF promoter: Ashbya gossypii TEF promoter
   1971..2780    +  CDS            KanR: aminoglycoside phosphotransferase; aph(3')-Ia; confers resistance to kanamycin
   2786..2983    +  terminator     TEF terminator: Ashbya gossypii TEF terminator
>Addgene plasmid #231080 | pLS400 | addgene full sequence | sequence record 459791 | Addgene NGS Result
TATGTATCCGCTCATGAGACAATAACCCTGATAAATGCTTCAATAATATTGAAAAAGGAAGAGTATGAGT
ATTCAACATTTCCGTGTCGCCCTTATTCCCTTTTTTGCGGCATTTTGCCTTCCTGTTTTTGCTCACCCAG
AAACGCTGGTGAAAGTAAAAGATGCAGAAGATCAGTTGGGTGCGCGAGTGGGTTACATCGAACTGGACCT
CAACAGTGGTAAGATACTAGAGAGTTTTCGCCCCGAAGAACGATTCCCAATGATGTCCACTTTTAAGGTT
CTGCTATGTGGCGCGGTATTATCCCGTATTGACGCGGGGCAAGAGCAACTAGGTCGCCGCATACACTATT
CTCAGAATGACTTGGTTGAGTATTCACCAGTCACAGAAAAGCATCTTACGGATGGCATGACAGTAAGAGA
ATTATGTAGTGCTGCCATAACGATGAGTGATAACACGGCGGCGAACTTACTTCTGACAACGATTGGAGGA
CCAAAGGAGCTAACCGCTTTTTTGCACAACATGGGGGATCATGTAACTCGCCTTGATCGTTGGGAACCAG
AGCTGAATGAAGCCATACCAAACGACGAGCGTGACACCACGATGCCTGTTGCTATGGCAACAACCTTGCG
GAAACTATTAACTGGCGAACTACTTACTCTAGCTTCCCGGCAACAGTTAATAGACTGGATGGAGGCTGAT
AAAGTTGCAGGACCACTTCTGCGCTCTGCGCTTCCGGCTGGCTGGTTTATTGCTGATAAATCTGGGGCCG
GAGAGCGTGGGTCACGCGGTATCATAGCAGCACTAGGGCCAGATGGTAAGCCCTCCCGTATCGTAGTTAT
CTACACGACGGGGAGCCAGGCAACTATGGATGAACGAAATAGACAGATCGCTGAGATAGGTGCGTCACTG
ATTAAGCATTGGTAGTAGAAAAGATCAAAGGATCTTCTTGAGATCCTTTTTTTCTGCGCGTAATCTGCTG
CTTGCAAACAAAAAAACCACCGCTACCAGCGGTGGTTTGTTTGCCGGATCAAGAGCTACCAACTCTTTTT
CCGAAGGTAACTGGCTTCAGCAGAGCGCAGATACCAAATACTGTCCTTCTAGTGTAGCCGTAGTTAGGCC
ACCACTTCAAGAACTCTGTAGCACCGCCTACATACCTCGCTCTGCTAATCCTGTTACCAGTGGCTGCTGC
CAGTGGCGATAAGTCGTGTCTTACCGGGTTGGACTCAAGACGATAGTTACCGGATAAGGCGCAGCGGTCG
GGCTGAACGGGGGGTTCGTGCACACAGCCCAGCTTGGAGCGAACGACCTACACCGAACTGAGATACCTAC
AGCGTGAGCTATGAGAAAGCGCCACGCTTCCCGAAGGGAGAAAGGCGGACAGGTATCCGGTAAGCGGCAG
GGTCGGAACAGGAGAGCGCACGAGGGAGCTTCCAGGGGGAAACGCCTGGTATCTTTATAGTCCTGTCGGG
TTTCGCCACCTCTGACTTGAGCGTCGATTTTTGTGATGCTCGTCAGGGGGGCGGAGCCTATGGAAACAGG
AAACAGCTATGACGCGCGCGAGCTCGGTACCCGGGATCCTCTAGAGTCGACCTGCAGGCATGCCCTAGGA
CTGGCCGTCGTTTTACGACATGGAGGCCCAGAATACCCTCCTTGACAGTCTTGACGTGCGCAGCTCAGGG
GCATGATGTGACTGTCGCCCGTACATTTAGCCCATACATCCCCATGTATAATCATTTGCATCCATACATT
TTGATGGCCGCACGGCGCGAAGCAAAAATTACGGCTCCTCGCTGCAGACCTGCGAGCAGGGAAACGCTCC
CCTCACAGACGCGTTGAATTGTCCCCACGCCGCGCCCCTGTAGAGAAATATAAAAGGTTAGGATTTGCCA
CTGAGGTTCTTCTTTCATATACTTCCTTTTAAAATCTTGCTAGGATACAGTTCTCACATCACATCCGAAC
ATAAACAACCATGGGTAAGGAAAAGACTCACGTTTCGAGGCCGCGATTAAACTCCAATATGGATGCTGAT
TTATATGGGTATAAATGGGCTAGGGATAATGTCGGGCAATCAGGTGCGACAATCTACCGATTGTATGGGA
AGCCCGATGCGCCAGAGTTGTTTCTGAAACATGGCAAAGGTAGCGTTGCCAATGATGTTACAGATGAGAT
GGTCAGACTAAACTGGCTGACGGAGTTTATGCCTCTACCGACCATCAAGCATTTTATCCGTACTCCTGAT
GACGCATGGTTGCTCACCACAGCGATCCCCGGCAAAACAGCTTTCCAGGTATTAGAAGAATATCCAGATT
CAGGTGAAAACATTGTTGATGCGCTGGCTGTGTTCCTGCGTCGGTTGCACTCGATTCCTGTTTGTAATTG
TCCTTTTAACAGTGATCGCGTATTTCGACTCGCACAGGCGCAATCACGAATGAATAACGGTTTGGTTGAT
GCGAGTGATTTTGATGACGAGCGTAATGGCTGGCCTGTTGAACAAGTCTGGAAAGAAATGCACAAACTTT
TGCCATTCTCACCAGATTCAGTCGTCACTCATGGTGATTTCTCACTTGATAACCTTATTTTTGACGAGGG
GAAATTGATAGGTTGTATTGATGTAGGACGAGTAGGAATCGCAGACCGCTACCAAGACCTTGCAATCCTA
TGGAACTGCCTCGGTGAGTTTTCTCCTTCATTACAGAAACGGCTTTTTCAAAAATATGGTATTGATAATC
CTGATATGAATAAATTGCAGTTTCATTTGATGCTCGATGAGTTTTTCTAATCAATACTGACAATAAAAAG
ATTCTTGTTTTCAAGAACTTGTCATTTGTATAGTTTTTTTATATTGTAGTTGTTCTATTTTAATCAAATG
TTAGCGTGATTTATATTTTTTTTCGCCTCGACATCATCTGCCCAGATGCGAAGTTAAGTGCGCAGAAAGT
AATATCATGCGTCAATCGTATGTGAATGATGGTCGCTATACTG
